Addgene plasmid #80007: pCSII-EF-miRFP709-hCdt(1/100)
Purpose: hCdt(1/100) fused with near-infrared fluorescent protein miRFP709 (G1 phase cell cycle reporter)
Depositing lab: Vladislav Verkhusha. Depositing organization: Albert Einstein College of Medicine. Publication: Bright monomeric near-infrared fluorescent proteins as tags and biosensors for multiscale imaging. Shcherbakova DM, Baloban M, Emelyanov AV, Brenowitz M, Guo P, Verkhusha VV. Nat Commun. 2016 Aug 19;7:12405. doi: 10.1038/ncomms12405. PubMed 27539380.
Backbone
  Vector backbone: pCSII-EF-MCS
  Backbone manufacturer: Dr. Hiroyuki Miyoshi (RIKEN, Tsukuba, Japan)
  Total vector size (bp): 10453
  Vector type: Lentiviral
Growth in bacteria
  Bacterial resistance: Ampicillin, 100 μg/mL
  Growth temperature: 37°C
  Growth strain: NEB Stable
  Copy number: Unknown
Gene/Insert
  Gene/Insert name: hCdt1(1/100)
  Species: H. sapiens (human)
  Entrez Gene: CDT1 (a.k.a. DUP, RIS2)
  Promoter: EF-1 alpha
  Tag / fusion protein: miRFP709 (N terminal on insert)
  Cloning method: Unknown
  Sequencing primers: 5′ ggttcattctcaagcctcagacagtgg
Resource information
  A portion of this plasmid was derived from a plasmid made by: The original plasmids for cell cycle analysis (Fucci system, Cell, 2008; 132:487-98) were created by Dr. Atsushi Miyawaki (RIKEN Brain Science Institute, Saitama, Japan)
Terms and licenses: Academic/Nonprofit Terms; Industry Terms: Not Available to Industry
How to cite: pCSII-EF-miRFP709-hCdt(1/100) was a gift from Vladislav Verkhusha (Addgene plasmid # 80007 ; http://n2t.net/addgene:80007 ; RRID:Addgene_80007)
