[The description below was written by a language model from this plasmid's Addgene catalogue record and pLannotate feature annotations shown in this document.]
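Description:
pCSII-EF-miRFP709-hCdt(1/100) is a 10,453 bp HIV-1-based lentiviral transfer plasmid built on the pCSII-EF-MCS backbone. It expresses a near-infrared G1-phase cell cycle reporter in mammalian cells. In bacteria it is maintained through a high-copy ColE1/pUC-type origin and selected with ampicillin (AmpR under its own bla promoter); an f1 origin is also present. Outside the viral cassette, the backbone carries a bleomycin/Zeocin resistance gene driven by tandem SV40 and EM7 promoters with an SV40 poly(A) signal. Because it lies beyond the downstream LTR, this marker would not be packaged into virus.

Transcription of the viral genome is driven by a CMV enhancer/promoter fused to a truncated 5' LTR. This is followed by the Ψ packaging signal with a gag fragment, the Rev response element for Rev-dependent nuclear export, and the cPPT/CTS. The internal expression unit uses the human EF-1α promoter to drive miRFP709 fused at the N terminus of residues 1–100 of human CDT1. miRFP709 is a monomeric bacteriophytochrome-derived fluorescent protein that needs biliverdin as its chromophore. A WPRE downstream enhances transcript expression, and the cassette ends with a truncated downstream LTR and a bGH poly(A) signal. The nef annotation overlapping the WPRE and the sequence just upstream of that LTR probably reflects residual HIV-1 sequence rather than an intended coding region.

The design derives from the Fucci cell cycle indicator system, in which a CDT1 fragment makes the fluorescent protein's abundance depend on cell cycle phase. According to the record, the fusion marks cells in G1. Its near-infrared emission leaves the visible channels free for other reporters.
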