Features (pLannotate 1.2.2; 30 found; start..end, strand, type, name):
     36..80      -  misc_feature   bom (fragment): basis of mobility region from pBR322
    235..614     +  enhancer       CMV enhancer: human cytomegalovirus immediate early enhancer
    615..814     +  promoter       CMV promoter: human cytomegalovirus (CMV) immediate early promoter
    832..1012    +  LTR            5' LTR (truncated): truncated 5' long terminal repeat (LTR) from HIV-1
   1059..1184    +  misc_feature   HIV-1 Ψ: packaging signal of human immunodeficiency virus type 1
   1168..1506    +  CDS            HIV-1 gag (fragment): gag protein from human immunodeficiency virus 1; gag
   1681..1914    +  misc_feature   RRE: The Rev response element (RRE) of HIV-1 allows for Rev-dependent mRNA export from the nucleus to the cytoplasm.
   2291..2391    +  CDS            Rev (fragment): human immunodeficiency virus 1 (HIV-1) Rev protein; rev; enhances nuclear export of unspliced and incompletely spliced viral mRNAs
   2417..2534    +  misc_feature   cPPT/CTS: central polypurine tract and central termination sequence of HIV-1
   2590..3752    +  promoter       EF-1α promoter: strong constitutive promoter for human elongation factor EF-1α
   3777..4721    +  CDS            miRFP709: miRFP709 is a basic (constitutively fluorescent) near ir fluorescent protein published in 2016, derived from Rhodopseudomonas palustris. It has low acid sensitivity. It requires the cofactor biliverdin for fluorescence.
   4809..5108    +  CDS            CDT1 (fragment): CDT1_HUMAN - Experimental evidence at protein level: Swiss-Prot protein existence level 1. Required for both DNA replication and mitosis (PubMed:11125146, PubMed:22581055, PubMed:21856198, PubMed:14993212, PubMed:26842564). DNA replication licensing factor, required for pre- replication complex assembly. Cooperates with CDC6 and the origin recognition complex (ORC) during G1 phase of the cell cycle to promote the loading of the mini-chromosome maintenance (MCM) complex onto DNA to generate pre-replication complexes (pre-RC)(PubMed:14672932). Required also for mitosis by promoting stable kineto
   5147..5735    +  misc_feature   WPRE: woodchuck hepatitis virus posttranscriptional regulatory element
   5660..6247    +  CDS            nef: NEF_HV112 - Experimental evidence at protein level: Swiss-Prot protein existence level 1. Extracellular Nef protein targets CD4(+) T-lymphocytes for apoptosis by interacting with CXCR4 surface receptors. From Human immunodeficiency virus type 1 group M subtype B (isolate PCV12) (HIV-1).
   6254..6434    +  LTR            5' LTR (truncated): truncated 5' long terminal repeat (LTR) from HIV-1
   6466..6690    +  polyA_signal   bGH poly(A) signal: bovine growth hormone polyadenylation signal
   6694..6715    +  promoter       SV40 promoter (fragment): SV40 enhancer and early promoter
   6736..7164    +  rep_origin     f1 ori (sequence partly withheld): f1 bacteriophage origin of replication; arrow indicates direction of (+) strand synthesis
   7178..7508    +  promoter       SV40 promoter: SV40 enhancer and early promoter
   7556..7603    +  promoter       EM7 promoter: synthetic bacterial promoter&nbsp
   7622..7996    +  CDS            BleoR: antibiotic-binding protein; Sh ble from Streptoalloteichus hindustanus; confers resistance to bleomycin, phleomycin, and Zeocin™
   8006..8131    +  CDS            ble (fragment): BLE_KLEPN - Experimental evidence at protein level: Swiss-Prot protein existence level 1. Binding protein with a strong affinity to the bleomycin family of antibiotics. Binds to CL990; an antimitotic-antibiotic compound. From Klebsiella pneumoniae.
   8126..8247    +  polyA_signal   SV40 poly(A) signal: SV40 polyadenylation signal
   8320..8336    -  protein_bind   lac operator: The lac repressor binds to the lac operator to inhibit transcription in E. coli. This inhibition can be relieved by adding lactose or isopropyl-β-D-thiogalactopyranoside (IPTG). lac repressor encoded by lacI
   8344..8374    -  promoter       lac promoter: promoter for the E. coli lac operon
   8389..8410    -  protein_bind   CAP binding site: CAP binding activates transcription in the presence of cAMP. E. coli catabolite activator protein
   8423..8515    -  CDS            lacI (fragment): lac repressor; lacI; The lac repressor binds to the lac operator to inhibit transcription in E. coli. This inhibition can be relieved by adding lactose or isopropyl-β-D-thiogalactopyranoside (IPTG).
   8698..9286    -  rep_origin     ori: high-copy-number ColE1/pMB1/pBR322/pUC origin of replication
   9457..10317   -  CDS            AmpR: β-lactamase; bla; confers resistance to ampicillin, carbenicillin, and related antibiotics
  10318..10422   -  promoter       AmpR promoter: bla
>Addgene plasmid #80007 | pCSII-EF-miRFP709-hCdt(1/100) | depositor full sequence | sequence record 150279 | pCSII-EF-miRFP709-hCdt(1/100) sequence 10453 bps
GACGGATCGGGAGATCTCCCGATCCCCTATGGTCGACTCTCAGTACAATCTGCTCTGATGCCGCATAGTT
AAGCCAGTATCTGCTCCCTGCTTGTGTGTTGGAGGTCGCTGAGTAGTGCGCGAGCAAAATTTAAGCTACA
ACAAGGCAAGGCTTGACCGACAATTGCATGAAGAATCTGCTTAGGGTTAGGCGTTTTGCGCTGCTTCGCG
ATGTACGGGCCAGATATACGCGTTGACATTGATTATTGACTAGTTATTAATAGTAATCAATTACGGGGTC
ATTAGTTCATAGCCCATATATGGAGTTCCGCGTTACATAACTTACGGTAAATGGCCCGCCTGGCTGACCG
CCCAACGACCCCCGCCCATTGACGTCAATAATGACGTATGTTCCCATAGTAACGCCAATAGGGACTTTCC
ATTGACGTCAATGGGTGGAGTATTTACGGTAAACTGCCCACTTGGCAGTACATCAAGTGTATCATATGCC
AAGTACGCCCCCTATTGACGTCAATGACGGTAAATGGCCCGCCTGGCATTATGCCCAGTACATGACCTTA
TGGGACTTTCCTACTTGGCAGTACATCTACGTATTAGTCATCGCTATTACCATGGTGATGCGGTTTTGGC
AGTACATCAATGGGCGTGGATAGCGGTTTGACTCACGGGGATTTCCAAGTCTCCACCCCATTGACGTCAA
TGGGAGTTTGTTTTGGCACCAAAATCAACGGGACTTTCCAAAATGTCGTAACAACTCCGCCCCATTGACG
CAAATGGGCGGTAGGCGTGTACGGTGGGAGGTCTATATAAGCAGCGCGTTTTGCCTGTACTGGGTCTCTC
TGGTTAGACCAGATCTGAGCCTGGGAGCTCTCTGGCTAACTAGGGAACCCACTGCTTAAGCCTCAATAAA
GCTTGCCTTGAGTGCTTCAAGTAGTGTGTGCCCGTCTGTTGTGTGACTCTGGTAACTAGAGATCCCTCAG
ACCCTTTTAGTCAGTGTGGAAAATCTCTAGCAGTGGCGCCCGAACAGGGACTTGAAAGCGAAAGGGAAAC
CAGAGGAGCTCTCTCGACGCAGGACTCGGCTTGCTGAAGCGCGCACGGCAAGAGGCGAGGGGCGGCGACT
GGTGAGTACGCCAAAAATTTTGACTAGCGGAGGCTAGAAGGAGAGAGATGGGTGCGAGAGCGTCAGTATT
AAGCGGGGGAGAATTAGATCGCGATGGGAAAAAATTCGGTTAAGGCCAGGGGGAAAGAAAAAATATAAAT
TAAAACATATAGTATGGGCAAGCAGGGAGCTAGAACGATTCGCAGTTAATCCTGGCCTGTTAGAAACATC
AGAAGGCTGTAGACAAATACTGGGACAGCTACAACCATCCCTTCAGACAGGATCAGAAGAACTTAGATCA
TTATATAATACAGTAGCAACCCTCTATTGTGTGCATCAAAGGATAGAGATAAAAGACACCAAGGAAGCTT
TAGACAAGATAGAGGAAGAGCAAAACAAAAGTAAGACCACCGCACAGCAAGCGGCCGGCCGCTGATCTTC
AGACCTGGAGGAGGAGATATGAGGGACAATTGGAGAAGTGAATTATATAAATATAAAGTAGTAAAAATTG
AACCATTAGGAGTAGCACCCACCAAGGCAAAGAGAAGAGTGGTGCAGAGAGAAAAAAGAGCAGTGGGAAT
AGGAGCTTTGTTCCTTGGGTTCTTGGGAGCAGCAGGAAGCACTATGGGCGCAGCGTCAATGACGCTGACG
GTACAGGCCAGACAATTATTGTCTGGTATAGTGCAGCAGCAGAACAATTTGCTGAGGGCTATTGAGGCGC
AACAGCATCTGTTGCAACTCACAGTCTGGGGCATCAAGCAGCTCCAGGCAAGAATCCTGGCTGTGGAAAG
ATACCTAAAGGATCAACAGCTCCTGGGGATTTGGGGTTGCTCTGGAAAACTCATTTGCACCACTGCTGTG
CCTTGGAATGCTAGTTGGAGTAATAAATCTCTGGAACAGATTTGGAATCACACGACCTGGATGGAGTGGG
ACAGAGAAATTAACAATTACACAAGCTTAATACACTCCTTAATTGAAGAATCGCAAAACCAGCAAGAAAA
GAATGAACAAGAATTATTGGAATTAGATAAATGGGCAAGTTTGTGGAATTGGTTTAACATAACAAATTGG
CTGTGGTATATAAAATTATTCATAATGATAGTAGGAGGCTTGGTAGGTTTAAGAATAGTTTTTGCTGTAC
TTTCTATAGTGAATAGAGTTAGGCAGGGATATTCACCATTATCGTTTCAGACCCACCTCCCAACCCCGAG
GGGACCCGACAGGCCCGAAGGAATAGAAGAAGAAGGTGGAGAGAGAGACAGAGACAGATCCATTCGATTA
GTGAACGGATCTACAAATGGCAGTATTCATCCACAATTTTAAAAGAAAAGGGGGGATTGGGGGGTACAGT
GCAGGGGAAAGAATAGTAGACATAATAGCAACAGACATACAAACTAAAGAATTACAAAAACAAATTACAA
AAATTCAAAATTTTCGGGTTTATTACAGGGACAGCAGAAATTCACTTTGAATTAATTCAAGCTTCGTGAG
GCTCCGGTGCCCGTCAGTGGGCAGAGCGCACATCGCCCACAGTCCCCGAGAAGTTGGGGGGAGGGGTCGG
CAATTGAACCGGTGCCTAGAGAAGGTGGCGCGGGGTAAACTGGGAAAGTGATGTCGTGTACTGGCTCCGC
CTTTTTCCCGAGGGTGGGGGAGAACCGTATATAAGTGCAGTAGTCGCCGTGAACGTTCTTTTTCGCAACG
GGTTTGCCGCCAGAACACAGGTAAGTGCCGTGTGTGGTTCCCGCGGGCCTGGCCTCTTTACGGGTTATGG
CCCTTGCGTGCCTTGAATTACTTCCACCTGGCTCCAGTACGTGATTCTTGATCCCGAGCTGGAGCCAGGG
GCGGGCCTTGCGCTTTAGGAGCCCCTTCGCCTCGTGCTTGAGTTGAGGCCTGGCCTGGGCGCTGGGGCCG
CCGCGTGCGAATCTGGTGGCACCTTCGCGCCTGTCTCGCTGCTTTCGATAAGTCTCTAGCCATTTAAAAT
TTTTGATGACCTGCTGCGACGCTTTTTTTCTGGCAAGATAGTCTTGTAAATGCGGGCCAGGATCTGCACA
CTGGTATTTCGGTTTTTGGGGCCGCGGGCGGCGACGGGGCCCGTGCGTCCCAGCGCACATGTTCGGCGAG
GCGGGGCCTGCGAGCGCGGCCACCGAGAATCGGACGGGGGTAGTCTCAAGCTGGCCGGCCTGCTCTGGTG
CCTGGCCTCGCGCCGCCGTGTATCGCCCCGCCCTGGGCGGCAAGGCTGGCCCGGTCGGCACCAGTTGCGT
GAGCGGAAAGATGGCCGCTTCCCGGCCCTGCTCCAGGGGGCTCAAAATGGAGGACGCGGCGCTCGGGAGA
GCGGGCGGGTGAGTCACCCACACAAAGGAAAGGGGCCTTTCCGTCCTCAGCCGTCGCTTCATGTGACTCC
ACGGAGTACCGGGCGCCGTCCAGGCACCTCGATTAGTTCTGGAGCTTTTGGAGTACGTCGTCTTTAGGTT
GGGGGGAGGGGTTTTATGCGATGGAGTTTCCCCACACTGAGTGGGTGGAGACTGAAGTTAGGCCAGCTTG
GCACTTGATGTAATTCTCCTTGGAATTTGCCCTTTTTGAGTTTGGATCTTGGTTCATTCTCAAGCCTCAG
ACAGTGGTTCAAAGTTTTTTTCTTCCATTTCAGGTGTCGTGAACACGCTACCGGTCTCGAGAATTCATGG
TAGCAGGTCATGCCTCTGGCAGCCCCGCATTCGGGACCGCCTCTCATTCGAATTGCGAACATGAAGAGAT
CCACCTCGCCGGCTCGATCCAGCCGCATGGCGCGCTTCTGGTCGTCAGCGAACATGATCATCGCGTCATC
CAGGCCAGCGCCAACGCCGCGGAATTTCTGAATCTCGGAAGCGTACTCGGCGTTCCGCTCGCCGAGATCG
ACGGCGATCTGTTGATCAAGATCCTGCCGCATCTCGATCCCACCGCCGAAGGCATGCCGGTCGCGGTGCG
CTGCCGGATCGGCAATCCCTCTACGGAGTACTGCGGTCTGATGCATCGGCCTCCGGAAGGCGGGCTGATC
ATCGAACTCGAACGTGCCGGCCCGTCGATCGATCTGTCAGGCACGCTGGCGCCGGCGCTGGAGCGGATCC
GCACGGCGGGTTCACTGCGCGCGCTGTGCGATGACACCGTGCTGCTGTTTCAGCAGTGCACCGGCTACGA
CCGGGTGATGGTGTATCGTTTCGATGAGCAAGGCCACGGCCTGGTATTCTCCGAGTGCCATGTGCCTGGG
CTCGAATCCTATTTCGGCAACCGCTATCCGTCGTCGTTCATCCCGCAGATGGCGCGGCAGCTGTACGTGC
GGCAGCGCGTCCGCGTGCTGGTCGACGTCACCTATCAGCCGGTGCCGCTGGAGCCGCGGCTGTCGCCGCT
GACCGGGCGCGATCTCGACATGTCGGGCTGCTTCCTGCGCTCGATGTCGCCGATCCATCTGCAGTTCCTG
AAGGACATGGGCGTGCGCGCCACCCTGGCGGTGTCGCTGGTGGTCGGCGGCAAGCTGTGGGGCCTGGTTG
TCTGTCACCATTATCTGCCGCGCTTCATCCGTTTCGAGCTGCGGGCGATCTGCAAACGGCTCGCCGAAAG
GATCGCGACGCGGATCACCGCGCTTGAGAGCGGAGGTGGTGGATCAGGTGGAGGAGGTTCTGGAGGTGGT
GGATCAGGAGGAGGTGGTTCTGGAGGTGGTGGATCGCGGCCGCTCGAGATGGAGCAGCGCCGCGTCACCG
ACTTCTTCGCGCGCCGCCGCCCCGGGCCCCCCCGCATCGCGCCGCCCAAGCTGGCCTGCCGCACCCCCAG
CCCCGCCAGGCCCGCACTCCGCGCCCCGGCCTCCGCTACCAGTGGCAGCCGCAAGCGCGCCCGCCCGCCC
GCCGCCCCCGGACGCGACCAGGCCAGGCCACCGGCCCGCAGGAGACTGCGGCTGTCGGTGGACGAGGTTT
CCAGCCCCAGTACCCCCGAGGCCCCAGACATCCCAGCCTGCCCTTCTCCGGGCCAGAAGATAAAGAAATA
ATCTAGAGTTAACATCGAGGGATCAAGCTTATCGATAATCAACCTCTGGATTACAAAATTTGTGAAAGAT
TGACTGGTATTCTTAACTATGTTGCTCCTTTTACGCTATGTGGATACGCTGCTTTAATGCCTTTGTATCA
TGCTATTGCTTCCCGTATGGCTTTCATTTTCTCCTCCTTGTATAAATCCTGGTTGCTGTCTCTTTATGAG
GAGTTGTGGCCCGTTGTCAGGCAACGTGGCGTGGTGTGCACTGTGTTTGCTGACGCAACCCCCACTGGTT
GGGGCATTGCCACCACCTGTCAGCTCCTTTCCGGGACTTTCGCTTTCCCCCTCCCTATTGCCACGGCGGA
ACTCATCGCCGCCTGCCTTGCCCGCTGCTGGACAGGGGCTCGGCTGTTGGGCACTGACAATTCCGTGGTG
TTGTCGGGGAAGCTGACGTCCTTTCCATGGCTGCTCGCCTGTGTTGCCACCTGGATTCTGCGCGGGACGT
CCTTCTGCTACGTCCCTTCGGCCCTCAATCCAGCGGACCTTCCTTCCCGCGGCCTGCTGCCGGCTCTGCG
GCCTCTTCCGCGTCTTCGCCTTCGCCCTCAGACGAGTCGGATCTCCCTTTGGGCCGCCTCCCCGCATCGA
TACCGTCGAGACCTGGAAAAACATGGAGCAATCACAAGTAGCAACACAGCAGCTACCAATGCTGCTTGTG
CCTGGCTAGAAGCACAAGAGGAGGAGGAGGTGGGTTTTCCAGTCACACCTCAGGTACCTTTAAGACCAAT
GACTTACAAGGCAGCTGTAGATCTTAGCCACTTTTTAAAAGAAAAGGGGGGACTGGAAGGGCTAATTCAC
TCCCAACGAAGACAAGATATCCTTGATCTGTGGATCTACCACACACAAGGCTACTTCCCTGATTGGCAGA
ACTACACACCAGGGCCAGGGATCAGATATCCACTGACCTTTGGATGGTGCTACAAGCTAGTACCAGTTGA
GCAAGAGAAGGTAGAAGAAGCCAATGAAGGAGAGAACACCCGCTTGTTACACCCTGTGAGCCTGCATGGG
ATGGATGACCCGGAGAGAGAAGTATTAGAGTGGAGGTTTGACAGCCGCCTAGCATTTCATCACATGGCCC
GAGAGCTGCATCCGGACTGTACTGGGTCTCTCTGGTTAGACCAGATCTGAGCCTGGGAGCTCTCTGGCTA
ACTAGGGAACCCACTGCTTAAGCCTCAATAAAGCTTGCCTTGAGTGCTTCAAGTAGTGTGTGCCCGTCTG
TTGTGTGACTCTGGTAACTAGAGATCCCTCAGACCCTTTTAGTCAGTGTGGAAAATCTCTAGCAGGGCCC
GTTTAAACCCGCTGATCAGCCTCGACTGTGCCTTCTAGTTGCCAGCCATCTGTTGTTTGCCCCTCCCCCG
TGCCTTCCTTGACCCTGGAAGGTGCCACTCCCACTGTCCTTTCCTAATAAAATGAGGAAATTGCATCGCA
TTGTCTGAGTAGGTGTCATTCTATTCTGGGGGGTGGGGTGGGGCAGGACAGCAAGGGGGAGGATTGGGAA
GACAATAGCAGGCATGCTGGGGATGCGGTGGGCTCTATGGCTTCTGAGGCGGAAAGAACCAGCTGGGGCT
CTAGGGGGTATCCCC
[124 nt withheld, positions 6736-6859]
C
[32 nt withheld, positions 6861-6892]
CA
[57 nt withheld, positions 6895-6951]
A
[49 nt withheld, positions 6953-7001]
CCTTTGACGTTGGAGTCCACGTTCTTT
[37 nt withheld, positions 7029-7065]
ACCCTATCTCGGTCTATTCTTTTGATTTATAAGGGATTTTGGGGATTTCGGCCTATTGGTTAAAAAATGA
GCTGATTTAACAAAAATTTAACGCGAATTAATTCTGTGGAATGTGTGTCAGTTAGGGTGTGGAAAGTCCC
CAGGCTCCCCAGGCAGGCAGAAGTATGCAAAGCATGCATCTCAATTAGTCAGCAACCAGGTGTGGAAAGT
CCCCAGGCTCCCCAGCAGGCAGAAGTATGCAAAGCATGCATCTCAATTAGTCAGCAACCATAGTCCCGCC
CCTAACTCCGCCCATCCCGCCCCTAACTCCGCCCAGTTCCGCCCATTCTCCGCCCCATGGCTGACTAATT
TTTTTTATTTATGCAGAGGCCGAGGCCGCCTCTGCCTCTGAGCTATTCCAGAAGTAGTGAGGAGGCTTTT
TTGGAGGCCTAGGCTTTTGCAAAAAGCTCCCGGGAGCTTGTATATCCATTTTCGGATCTGATCAGCACGT
GTTGACAATTAATCATCGGCATAGTATATCGGCATAGTATAATACGACAAGGTGAGGAACTAAACCATGG
CCAAGTTGACCAGTGCCGTTCCGGTGCTCACCGCGCGCGACGTCGCCGGAGCGGTCGAGTTCTGGACCGA
CCGGCTCGGGTTCTCCCGGGACTTCGTGGAGGACGACTTCGCCGGTGTGGTCCGGGACGACGTGACCCTG
TTCATCAGCGCGGTCCAGGACCAGGTGGTGCCGGACAACACCCTGGCCTGGGTGTGGGTGCGCGGCCTGG
ACGAGCTGTACGCCGAGTGGTCGGAGGTCGTGTCCACGAACTTCCGGGACGCCTCCGGGCCGGCCATGAC
CGAGATCGGCGAGCAGCCGTGGGGGCGGGAGTTCGCCCTGCGCGACCCGGCCGGCAACTGCGTGCACTTC
GTGGCCGAGGAGCAGGACTGACACGTGCTACGAGATTTCGATTCCACCGCCGCCTTCTATGAAAGGTTGG
GCTTCGGAATCGTTTTCCGGGACGCCGGCTGGATGATCCTCCAGCGCGGGGATCTCATGCTGGAGTTCTT
CGCCCACCCCAACTTGTTTATTGCAGCTTATAATGGTTACAAATAAAGCAATAGCATCACAAATTTCACA
AATAAAGCATTTTTTTCACTGCATTCTAGTTGTGGTTTGTCCAAACTCATCAATGTATCTTATCATGTCT
GTATACCGTCGACCTCTAGCTAGAGCTTGGCGTAATCATGGTCATAGCTGTTTCCTGTGTGAAATTGTTA
TCCGCTCACAATTCCACACAACATACGAGCCGGAAGCATAAAGTGTAAAGCCTGGGGTGCCTAATGAGTG
AGCTAACTCACATTAATTGCGTTGCGCTCACTGCCCGCTTTCCAGTCGGGAAACCTGTCGTGCCAGCTGC
ATTAATGAATCGGCCAACGCGCGGGGAGAGGCGGTTTGCGTATTGGGCGCTCTTCCGCTTCCTCGCTCAC
TGACTCGCTGCGCTCGGTCGTTCGGCTGCGGCGAGCGGTATCAGCTCACTCAAAGGCGGTAATACGGTTA
TCCACAGAATCAGGGGATAACGCAGGAAAGAACATGTGAGCAAAAGGCCAGCAAAAGGCCAGGAACCGTA
AAAAGGCCGCGTTGCTGGCGTTTTTCCATAGGCTCCGCCCCCCTGACGAGCATCACAAAAATCGACGCTC
AAGTCAGAGGTGGCGAAACCCGACAGGACTATAAAGATACCAGGCGTTTCCCCCTGGAAGCTCCCTCGTG
CGCTCTCCTGTTCCGACCCTGCCGCTTACCGGATACCTGTCCGCCTTTCTCCCTTCGGGAAGCGTGGCGC
TTTCTCAATGCTCACGCTGTAGGTATCTCAGTTCGGTGTAGGTCGTTCGCTCCAAGCTGGGCTGTGTGCA
CGAACCCCCCGTTCAGCCCGACCGCTGCGCCTTATCCGGTAACTATCGTCTTGAGTCCAACCCGGTAAGA
CACGACTTATCGCCACTGGCAGCAGCCACTGGTAACAGGATTAGCAGAGCGAGGTATGTAGGCGGTGCTA
CAGAGTTCTTGAAGTGGTGGCCTAACTACGGCTACACTAGAAGGACAGTATTTGGTATCTGCGCTCTGCT
GAAGCCAGTTACCTTCGGAAAAAGAGTTGGTAGCTCTTGATCCGGCAAACAAACCACCGCTGGTAGCGGT
GGTTTTTTTGTTTGCAAGCAGCAGATTACGCGCAGAAAAAAAGGATCTCAAGAAGATCCTTTGATCTTTT
CTACGGGGTCTGACGCTCAGTGGAACGAAAACTCACGTTAAGGGATTTTGGTCATGAGATTATCAAAAAG
GATCTTCACCTAGATCCTTTTAAATTAAAAATGAAGTTTTAAATCAATCTAAAGTATATATGAGTAAACT
TGGTCTGACAGTTACCAATGCTTAATCAGTGAGGCACCTATCTCAGCGATCTGTCTATTTCGTTCATCCA
TAGTTGCCTGACTCCCCGTCGTGTAGATAACTACGATACGGGAGGGCTTACCATCTGGCCCCAGTGCTGC
AATGATACCGCGAGACCCACGCTCACCGGCTCCAGATTTATCAGCAATAAACCAGCCAGCCGGAAGGGCC
GAGCGCAGAAGTGGTCCTGCAACTTTATCCGCCTCCATCCAGTCTATTAATTGTTGCCGGGAAGCTAGAG
TAAGTAGTTCGCCAGTTAATAGTTTGCGCAACGTTGTTGCCATTGCTACAGGCATCGTGGTGTCACGCTC
GTCGTTTGGTATGGCTTCATTCAGCTCCGGTTCCCAACGATCAAGGCGAGTTACATGATCCCCCATGTTG
TGCAAAAAAGCGGTTAGCTCCTTCGGTCCTCCGATCGTTGTCAGAAGTAAGTTGGCCGCAGTGTTATCAC
TCATGGTTATGGCAGCACTGCATAATTCTCTTACTGTCATGCCATCCGTAAGATGCTTTTCTGTGACTGG
TGAGTACTCAACCAAGTCATTCTGAGAATAGTGTATGCGGCGACCGAGTTGCTCTTGCCCGGCGTCAATA
CGGGATAATACCGCGCCACATAGCAGAACTTTAAAAGTGCTCATCATTGGAAAACGTTCTTCGGGGCGAA
AACTCTCAAGGATCTTACCGCTGTTGAGATCCAGTTCGATGTAACCCACTCGTGCACCCAACTGATCTTC
AGCATCTTTTACTTTCACCAGCGTTTCTGGGTGAGCAAAAACAGGAAGGCAAAATGCCGCAAAAAAGGGA
ATAAGGGCGACACGGAAATGTTGAATACTCATACTCTTCCTTTTTCAATATTATTGAAGCATTTATCAGG
GTTATTGTCTCATGAGCGGATACATATTTGAATGTATTTAGAAAAATAAACAAATAGGGGTTCCGCGCAC
ATTTCCCCGAAAAGTGCCACCTGACGTC
