>Addgene plasmid #80007 | pCSII-EF-miRFP709-hCdt(1/100) | addgene partial sequence | sequence record 153493 | EF1a-F 5'-TCAAGCCTCAGACAGTGGTTC-3'
CCGGTCTCGAGAATTCATGGTAGCAGGTCATGCCTCTGGCAGCCCCGCATTCGGGACCGCCTCTCATTCG
AATTGCGAACATGAAGAGATCCACCTCGCCGGCTCGATCCAGCCGCATGGCGCGCTTCTGGTCGTCAGCG
AACATGATCATCGCGTCATCCAGGCCAGCGCCAACGCCGCGGAATTTCTGAATCTCGGAAGCGTACTCGG
CGTTCCGCTCGCCGAGATCGACGGCGATCTGTTGATCAAGATCCTGCCGCATCTCGATCCCACCGCCGAA
GGCATGCCGGTCGCGGTGCGCTGCCGGATCGGCAATCCCTCTACGGAGTACTGCGGTCTGATGCATCGGC
CTCCGGAAGGCGGGCTGATCATCGAACTCGAACGTGCCGGCCCGTCGATCGATCTGTCAGGCACGCTGGC
GCCGGCGCTGGAGCGGATCCGCACGGCGGGTTCACTGCGCGCGCTGTGCGATGACACCGTGCTGCTGTTT
CAGCAGTGCACCGGCTACGACCGGGTGATGGTGTATCGTTTCGATGAGCAAGGCCACGGCCTGGTATTCT
CCGAGTGCCATGTGCCTGGGCTCGAATCCTATTTCGGCAACCGCTATCCGTCGTCGTTCATCCCGCAGAT
GGCGCGGCAGCTGTACGTGCGGCAGCGCGTCCGCGTGCTGGTCGACGTCACCTATCAGCCGGTGCCGCTG
GAGCCGCGGCTGTCGCCGCTGACCGGGCGCGATCTCGACATGTCGGGCTGCTTCCTGCGCTCGATGTCGC
CGATCCATCTGCAGTTCCTGAAGGACATGGGCGTGCGCGCCACCCTGGCGGTGTCGCTGGTGGTCGGC
