>Addgene plasmid #80007 | pCSII-EF-miRFP709-hCdt(1/100) | addgene partial sequence | sequence record 153495 | WPRE-R 5'-CATAGCGTAAAAGGAGCAACA-3'
AATTTTGTAATCCAGAGGTTGATTATCGATAAGCTTGATCCCTCGATGTTAACTCTAGATTATTTCTTTA
TCTTCTGGCCCGGAGAAGGGCAGGCTGGGATGTCTGGGGCCTCGGGGGTACTGGGGCTGGAAACCTCGTC
CACCGACAGCCGCAGTCTCCTGCGGGCCGGTGGCCTGGCCTGGTCGCGTCCGGGGGCGGCGGGCGGGCGG
GCGCGCTTGCGGCTGCCACTGGTAGCGGAGGCCGGGGCGCGGAGTGCGGGCCTGGCGGGGCTGGGGGTGC
GGCAGGCCAGCTTGGGCGGCGCGATGCGGGGGGGCCCGGGGCGGCGGCGCGCGAAGAAGTCGGTGACGCG
GCGCTGCTCCATCTCGAGCGGCCGCGATCCACCACCTCCAGAACCACCTCCTCCTGATCCACCACCTCCA
GAACCTCCTCCACCTGATCCACCACCTCCGCTCTCAAGCGCGGTGATCCGCGTCGCGATCCTTTCGGCGA
GCCGTTTGCAGATCGCCCGCAGCTCGAAACGGATGAAGCGCGGCAGATAATGGTGACAGACAACCAGGCC
CCACAGCTTGCCGCCGACCACCAGCGACACCGCCAGGGTGGCGCGCACGCC
